Addgene plasmid #163446: pLJC2-GPT1-3xFLAG
Purpose: lentiviral overexpression vector for human GPT1
Depositing lab: Jason Cantor. Depositing organization: Morgridge Institute for Research. Publication: CRISPR screens in physiologic medium reveal conditionally essential genes in human cells. Rossiter NJ, Huggler KS, Adelmann CH, Keys HR, Soens RW, Sabatini DM, Cantor JR. Cell Metab. 2021 Feb 23. pii: S1550-4131(21)00061-9. doi: 10.1016/j.cmet.2021.02.005. PubMed 33651980.
Backbone
  Vector backbone: pLJC2
  Vector type: Mammalian Expression, Lentiviral
  Selectable markers: Puromycin
Growth in bacteria
  Bacterial resistance: Ampicillin, 100 μg/mL
  Growth temperature: 37°C
  Growth strain: NEB Stable
  Copy number: High Copy
Gene/Insert
  Gene/Insert name: GPT1
  Species: H. sapiens (human)
  Mutation: See: comments
  Entrez Gene: GPT (a.k.a. AAT1, ALT1, GPT1)
  Promoter: CMV
  Tag / fusion protein: 3xFLAG (C terminal on insert)
  Cloning method: Restriction Enzyme; 5′ cloning site PacI (not destroyed); 3′ cloning site NotI (not destroyed)
  Sequencing primers: 5′ TGTACGGTGGGAGGTCTATATAAG; 3′ CCCTTTTCTTTTAAAATTGTGGATGAATACTGCC
Terms and licenses: Academic/Nonprofit Terms; Industry Terms: Not Available to Industry
Depositor comments: Insert sequence is a codon-optimized gBLOCK (IDT); further contains the following silent mutation versus gBLOCK sequence: T291C
How to cite: pLJC2-GPT1-3xFLAG was a gift from Jason Cantor (Addgene plasmid # 163446 ; http://n2t.net/addgene:163446 ; RRID:Addgene_163446)
