[The description below was written by a language model from this plasmid's Addgene catalogue record and pLannotate feature annotations shown in this document.]
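Description:
pLJC2-GPT1-3xFLAG is a lentiviral transfer plasmid built on the pLJC2 backbone for stable overexpression of human GPT1 (the GPT gene product, also called ALT1 or AAT1) in mammalian cells. This enzyme is the alanine aminotransferase that interconverts alanine and 2-oxoglutarate with pyruvate and glutamate. In bacteria the roughly 8.9 kb plasmid replicates from a high-copy ColE1/pUC-type origin and is selected with ampicillin through the bla gene. It also carries an f1 origin and remnants of a lac/lacZα cloning region flanked by T3 and T7 promoters.

The viral portion has a third-generation, self-inactivating layout. An RSV promoter replaces the U3 region of a truncated HIV-1 5' LTR to drive genomic RNA production in packaging cells. It is followed by the Ψ packaging signal with a gag fragment, the Rev response element for Rev-dependent nuclear export, and a ΔU3 3' LTR that silences LTR promoter activity after integration. An SV40 polyadenylation signal and SV40 origin lie downstream.

Between the LTRs, a CMV enhancer/promoter, preceded by a residual U6 promoter fragment, drives the GPT1 open reading frame, which was cloned between PacI and NotI sites and fused at its C terminus to a 3xFLAG epitope for immunodetection or immunoprecipitation. The coding sequence is a codon-optimized synthetic fragment carrying one additional silent change (T291C). Here the cPPT/CTS element sits after the insert. A separate human PGK promoter then expresses puromycin N-acetyltransferase, so transduced cells can be selected with puromycin.

The plasmid was deposited with a study that used CRISPR screens in physiologic medium to find conditionally essential human genes. The record does not say how the plasmid was used in that work.
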