Features (pLannotate 1.2.2; 29 found; start..end, strand, type, name):
    655..747     +  CDS            lacI (fragment): lac repressor; lacI; The lac repressor binds to the lac operator to inhibit transcription in E. coli. This inhibition can be relieved by adding lactose or isopropyl-β-D-thiogalactopyranoside (IPTG).
    760..781     +  protein_bind   CAP binding site: CAP binding activates transcription in the presence of cAMP. E. coli catabolite activator protein
    796..826     +  promoter       lac promoter: promoter for the E. coli lac operon
    834..850     +  protein_bind   lac operator: The lac repressor binds to the lac operator to inhibit transcription in E. coli. This inhibition can be relieved by adding lactose or isopropyl-β-D-thiogalactopyranoside (IPTG). lac repressor encoded by lacI
    895..913     +  promoter       T3 promoter: promoter for bacteriophage T3 RNA polymerase
    941..1167    +  promoter       RSV promoter: Rous sarcoma virus enhancer/promoter
   1168..1348    +  LTR            5' LTR (truncated): truncated 5' long terminal repeat (LTR) from HIV-1
   1395..1520    +  misc_feature   HIV-1 Ψ: packaging signal of human immunodeficiency virus type 1
   1504..1867    +  CDS            HIV-1 gag (fragment): gag protein from human immunodeficiency virus 1; gag
   2013..2246    +  misc_feature   RRE: The Rev response element (RRE) of HIV-1 allows for Rev-dependent mRNA export from the nucleus to the cytoplasm.
   2623..2723    +  CDS            Rev (fragment): human immunodeficiency virus 1 (HIV-1) Rev protein; rev; enhances nuclear export of unspliced and incompletely spliced viral mRNAs
   2773..2956    +  promoter       U6 promoter (fragment): RNA polymerase III promoter for human U6 snRNA
   2947..3081    +  enhancer       CMV enhancer (fragment): human cytomegalovirus immediate early enhancer; contains an 18-bp deletion relative to the standard CMV enhancer
   3082..3285    +  promoter       CMV promoter: human cytomegalovirus (CMV) immediate early promoter
   3338..4825    +  CDS            GPT: ALAT1_HUMAN - Also known as AAT1, GPT1. Experimental evidence at protein level: Swiss-Prot protein existence level 1. Catalyzes the reversible transamination between alanine and 2-oxoglutarate to form pyruvate and glutamate. Participates in cellular nitrogen metabolism and also in liver gluconeogenesis starting with precursors transported from skeletal muscles (By similarity). From Homo sapiens (Human).
   4847..4912    +  CDS            3xFLAG: three tandem FLAG® epitope tags, followed by an enterokinase cleavage site
   4960..5077    +  misc_feature   cPPT/CTS: central polypurine tract and central termination sequence of HIV-1
   5126..5636    +  promoter       hPGK promoter: human phosphoglycerate kinase 1 promoter
   5658..6257    +  CDS            PuroR: puromycin N-acetyltransferase; pac from Streptomyces alboniger; confers resistance to puromycin
   6300..6383    +  CDS            nef (fragment): NEF_HV1Z2 - Experimental evidence at protein level: Swiss-Prot protein existence level 1. Extracellular Nef protein targets CD4(+) T-lymphocytes for apoptosis by interacting with CXCR4 surface receptors. From Human immunodeficiency virus type 1 group M subtype D (isolate Z2/CDC-Z34) (HIV-1).
   6385..6618    +  LTR            3' LTR (ΔU3): self-inactivating 3' long terminal repeat (LTR) from HIV-1
   6690..6811    +  polyA_signal   SV40 poly(A) signal: SV40 polyadenylation signal
   6851..6986    +  rep_origin     SV40 ori: SV40 origin of replication
   7007..7025    -  promoter       T7 promoter: promoter for bacteriophage T7 RNA polymerase
   7033..7188    +  CDS            lacZα (fragment): LacZα fragment of β-galactosidase; lacZ fragment
   7193..7621    +  rep_origin     f1 ori (sequence partly withheld): f1 bacteriophage origin of replication; arrow indicates direction of (+) strand synthesis
   7674..7778    +  promoter       AmpR promoter: bla
   7779..8639    +  CDS            AmpR: β-lactamase; bla; confers resistance to ampicillin, carbenicillin, and related antibiotics
   8810..472     +  rep_origin     ori (across the origin): high-copy-number ColE1/pMB1/pBR322/pUC origin of replication
>Addgene plasmid #163446 | pLJC2-GPT1-3xFLAG | addgene full sequence | sequence record 321903 | Addgene NGS Result
CTTCAGCAGAGCGCAGATACCAAATACTGTTCTTCTAGTGTAGCCGTAGTTAGGCCACCACTTCAAGAAC
TCTGTAGCACCGCCTACATACCTCGCTCTGCTAATCCTGTTACCAGTGGCTGCTGCCAGTGGCGATAAGT
CGTGTCTTACCGGGTTGGACTCAAGACGATAGTTACCGGATAAGGCGCAGCGGTCGGGCTGAACGGGGGG
TTCGTGCACACAGCCCAGCTTGGAGCGAACGACCTACACCGAACTGAGATACCTACAGCGTGAGCTATGA
GAAAGCGCCACGCTTCCCGAAGGGAGAAAGGCGGACAGGTATCCGGTAAGCGGCAGGGTCGGAACAGGAG
AGCGCACGAGGGAGCTTCCAGGGGGAAACGCCTGGTATCTTTATAGTCCTGTCGGGTTTCGCCACCTCTG
ACTTGAGCGTCGATTTTTGTGATGCTCGTCAGGGGGGCGGAGCCTATGGAAAAACGCCAGCAACGCGGCC
TTTTTACGGTTCCTGGCCTTTTGCTGGCCTTTTGCTCACATGTTCTTTCCTGCGTTATCCCCTGATTCTG
TGGATAACCGTATTACCGCCTTTGAGTGAGCTGATACCGCTCGCCGCAGCCGAACGACCGAGCGCAGCGA
GTCAGTGAGCGAGGAAGCGGAAGAGCGCCCAATACGCAAACCGCCTCTCCCCGCGCGTTGGCCGATTCAT
TAATGCAGCTGGCACGACAGGTTTCCCGACTGGAAAGCGGGCAGTGAGCGCAACGCAATTAATGTGAGTT
AGCTCACTCATTAGGCACCCCAGGCTTTACACTTTATGCTTCCGGCTCGTATGTTGTGTGGAATTGTGAG
CGGATAACAATTTCACACAGGAAACAGCTATGACCATGATTACGCCAAGCGCGCAATTAACCCTCACTAA
AGGGAACAAAAGCTGGAGCTGCAAGCTTAATGTAGTCTTATGCAATACTCTTGTAGTCTTGCAACATGGT
AACGATGAGTTAGCAACATGCCTTACAAGGAGAGAAAAAGCACCGTGCATGCCGATTGGTGGAAGTAAGG
TGGTACGATCGTGCCTTATTAGGAAGGCAACAGACGGGTCTGACATGGATTGGACGAACCACTGAATTGC
CGCATTGCAGAGATATTGTATTTAAGTGCCTAGCTCGATACATAAACGGGTCTCTCTGGTTAGACCAGAT
CTGAGCCTGGGAGCTCTCTGGCTAACTAGGGAACCCACTGCTTAAGCCTCAATAAAGCTTGCCTTGAGTG
CTTCAAGTAGTGTGTGCCCGTCTGTTGTGTGACTCTGGTAACTAGAGATCCCTCAGACCCTTTTAGTCAG
TGTGGAAAATCTCTAGCAGTGGCGCCCGAACAGGGACTTGAAAGCGAAAGGGAAACCAGAGGAGCTCTCT
CGACGCAGGACTCGGCTTGCTGAAGCGCGCACGGCAAGAGGCGAGGGGCGGCGACTGGTGAGTACGCCAA
AAATTTTGACTAGCGGAGGCTAGAAGGAGAGAGATGGGTGCGAGAGCGTCAGTATTAAGCGGGGGAGAAT
TAGATCGCGATGGGAAAAAATTCGGTTAAGGCCAGGGGGAAAGAAAAAATATAAATTAAAACATATAGTA
TGGGCAAGCAGGGAGCTAGAACGATTCGCAGTTAATCCTGGCCTGTTAGAAACATCAGAAGGCTGTAGAC
AAATACTGGGACAGCTACAACCATCCCTTCAGACAGGATCAGAAGAACTTAGATCATTATATAATACAGT
AGCAACCCTCTATTGTGTGCATCAAAGGATAGAGATAAAAGACACCAAGGAAGCTTTAGACAAGATAGAG
GAAGAGCAAAACAAAAGTAAGACCACCGCACAGCAAGCAGCAGCTGATCTTCAGACCTGGAGGAGGAGAT
ATGAGGGACAATTGGAGAAGTGAATTATATAAATATAAAGTAGTAAAAATTGAACCATTAGGAGTAGCAC
CCACCAAGGCAAAGAGAAGAGTGGTGCAGAGAGAAAAAAGAGCAGTGGGAATAGGAGCTTTGTTCCTTGG
GTTCTTGGGAGCAGCAGGAAGCACTATGGGCGCAGCGTCAATGACGCTGACGGTACAGGCCAGACAATTA
TTGTCTGGTATAGTGCAGCAGCAGAACAATTTGCTGAGGGCTATTGAGGCGCAACAGCATCTGTTGCAAC
TCACAGTCTGGGGCATCAAGCAGCTCCAGGCAAGAATCCTGGCTGTGGAAAGATACCTAAAGGATCAACA
GCTCCTGGGGATTTGGGGTTGCTCTGGAAAACTCATTTGCACCACTGCTGTGCCTTGGAATGCTAGTTGG
AGTAATAAATCTCTGGAACAGATTTGGAATCACACGACCTGGATGGAGTGGGACAGAGAAATTAACAATT
ACACAAGCTTAATACACTCCTTAATTGAAGAATCGCAAAACCAGCAAGAAAAGAATGAACAAGAATTATT
GGAATTAGATAAATGGGCAAGTTTGTGGAATTGGTTTAACATAACAAATTGGCTGTGGTATATAAAATTA
TTCATAATGATAGTAGGAGGCTTGGTAGGTTTAAGAATAGTTTTTGCTGTACTTTCTATAGTGAATAGAG
TTAGGCAGGGATATTCACCATTATCGTTTCAGACCCACCTCCCAACCCCGAGGGGACCCGACAGGCCCGA
AGGAATAGAAGAAGAAGGTGGAGAGAGAGACAGAGACAGATCCATTCGATTAGTGAACGGATCTCGACGG
TATCGATCACGAGACTAGCCTCGAGCAGCAGCCCCCTTCACCGAGGGCCTATTTCCCATGATTCCTTCAT
ATTTGCATATACGATACAAGGCTGTTAGAGAGATAATTGGAATTAATTTGACTGTAAACACAAAGATATT
AGTACAAAATACGTGACGTAGAAAGTAATAATTTCTTGGGTAGTTTGCAGTTTTAAAATTATGTTTTAAA
ATGGACTATCATATGCCAAGTACGCCCCCTATTGACGTCAATGACGGTAAATGGCCCGCCTGGCATTATG
CCCAGTACATGACCTTATGGGACTTTCCTACTTGGCAGTACATCTACGTATTAGTCATCGCTATTACCAT
GGTGATGCGGTTTTGGCAGTACATCAATGGGCGTGGATAGCGGTTTGACTCACGGGGATTTCCAAGTCTC
CACCCCATTGACGTCAATGGGAGTTTGTTTTGGCACCAAAATCAACGGGACTTTCCAAAATGTCGTAACA
ACTCCGCCCCATTGACGCAAATGGGCGGTAGGCGTGTACGGTGGGAGGTCTATATAAGCAGAGCTGGTTT
AGTGAACCGTCAGATCCGCTAGCGCTACCGGTTTAATTAATAGAGTCATGGCGAGCAGCACAGGAGATCG
AAGTCAGGCAGTTCGACACGGTTTGCGCGCCAAAGTTTTGACGCTGGATGGCATGAATCCGAGGGTGCGC
CGCGTGGAATATGCAGTGCGAGGACCCATTGTGCAGAGAGCTCTTGAACTTGAGCAGGAGCTGCGCCAGG
GGGTGAAAAAGCCGTTTACTGAGGTTATACGGGCGAACATCGGAGACGCTCAAGCGATGGGCCAACGACC
CATTACATTTCTTCGGCAGGTGTTGGCGCTTTGCGTAAATCCGGATTTGTTGTCTTCCCCCAATTTCCCT
GATGATGCGAAAAAGAGGGCCGAGAGAATCCTCCAAGCATGCGGTGGGCATTCACTTGGCGCATACTCTG
TCTCCAGTGGAATACAACTGATTCGCGAAGACGTTGCCCGCTACATAGAGCGCCGCGACGGAGGGATCCC
TGCTGATCCGAATAACGTTTTCTTGAGTACCGGAGCTAGCGATGCTATTGTAACTGTACTTAAATTGTTG
GTGGCCGGTGAGGGACACACGAGAACGGGAGTTCTGATCCCGATCCCCCAATATCCTCTTTATAGCGCGA
CGTTGGCTGAGCTCGGTGCGGTGCAAGTAGACTATTATTTGGACGAGGAACGAGCCTGGGCCTTGGATGT
GGCAGAGCTCCATCGGGCCTTGGGGCAAGCCCGAGATCATTGTCGCCCCAGAGCCCTTTGCGTGATCAAT
CCAGGTAACCCGACCGGTCAGGTACAGACTAGGGAGTGTATTGAGGCAGTAATCAGGTTTGCTTTTGAGG
AGCGCCTGTTTTTGCTTGCGGATGAGGTTTATCAAGATAATGTGTACGCGGCTGGATCACAGTTTCACAG
TTTTAAAAAGGTACTTATGGAGATGGGTCCACCTTACGCGGGTCAACAAGAGCTTGCCAGTTTTCACAGC
ACGTCTAAAGGATATATGGGTGAATGTGGATTCAGAGGGGGATATGTTGAAGTTGTAAACATGGATGCCG
CAGTGCAACAACAGATGTTGAAACTGATGAGTGTTCGGCTGTGCCCACCCGTACCAGGTCAAGCGCTTCT
GGACTTGGTCGTTTCCCCCCCTGCACCCACAGACCCTAGCTTCGCACAATTCCAAGCCGAAAAACAAGCT
GTCCTCGCGGAACTGGCAGCGAAGGCAAAGCTCACAGAACAGGTATTCAACGAGGCCCCAGGCATCAGTT
GTAATCCTGTGCAAGGCGCAATGTACTCTTTCCCGAGGGTCCAGCTCCCCCCTAGAGCTGTGGAACGAGC
GCAGGAGCTCGGCTTGGCACCCGACATGTTCTTCTGTTTGCGGCTTCTGGAGGAGACGGGTATTTGCGTT
GTACCAGGGAGCGGCTTTGGGCAACGAGAAGGGACGTATCATTTTCGCATGACAATACTCCCGCCGCTCG
AAAAACTCAGACTCCTTTTGGAGAAGCTGTCTCGGTTCCATGCTAAATTCACGTTGGAATACTCCGGAGG
CAGCGCGGCCGCAGGCGACTACAAAGACCATGACGGTGATTATAAAGATCATGACATTGATTACAAGGAT
GACGATGACAAGTAATAAGAATTCTCGACCTCGAGACAAATGGCAGTATTCATCCACAATTTTAAAAGAA
AAGGGGGGATTGGGGGGTACAGTGCAGGGGAAAGAATAGTAGACATAATAGCAACAGACATACAAACTAA
AGAATTACAAAAACAAATTACAAAAATTCAAAATTTTCGGGTTTATTACAGGGACAGCAGAGATCCACTT
TGGCCGCGGCTCGAGGGGGTTGGGGTTGCGCCTTTTCCAAGGCAGCCCTGGGTTTGCGCAGGGACGCGGC
TGCTCTGGGCGTGGTTCCGGGAAACGCAGCGGCGCCGACCCTGGGTCTCGCACATTCTTCACGTCCGTTC
GCAGCGTCACCCGGATCTTCGCCGCTACCCTTGTGGGCCCCCCGGCGACGCTTCCTGCTCCGCCCCTAAG
TCGGGAAGGTTCCTTGCGGTTCGCGGCGTGCCGGACGTGACAAACGGAAGCCGCACGTCTCACTAGTACC
CTCGCAGACGGACAGCGCCAGGGAGCAATGGCAGCGCGCCGACCGCGATGGGCTGTGGCCAATAGCGGCT
GCTCAGCAGGGCGCGCCGAGAGCAGCGGCCGGGAAGGGGCGGTGCGGGAGGCGGGGTGTGGGGCGGTAGT
GTGGGCCCTGTTCCTGCCCGCGCGGTGTTCCGCATTCTGCAAGCCTCCGGAGCGCACGTCGGCAGTCGGC
TCCCTCGTTGACCGAATCACCGACCTCTCTCCCCAGGGGGATCCACCGGAGCTTACCATGACCGAGTACA
AGCCCACGGTGCGCCTCGCCACCCGCGACGACGTCCCCAGGGCCGTACGCACCCTCGCCGCCGCGTTCGC
CGACTACCCCGCCACGCGCCACACCGTCGATCCGGACCGCCACATCGAGCGGGTCACCGAGCTGCAAGAA
CTCTTCCTCACGCGCGTCGGGCTCGACATCGGCAAGGTGTGGGTCGCGGACGACGGCGCCGCGGTGGCGG
TCTGGACCACGCCGGAGAGCGTCGAAGCGGGGGCGGTGTTCGCCGAGATCGGCCCGCGCATGGCCGAGTT
GAGCGGTTCCCGGCTGGCCGCGCAGCAACAGATGGAAGGCCTCCTGGCGCCGCACCGGCCCAAGGAGCCC
GCGTGGTTCCTGGCCACCGTCGGCGTCTCGCCCGACCACCAGGGCAAGGGTCTGGGCAGCGCCGTCGTGC
TCCCCGGAGTGGAGGCGGCCGAGCGCGCCGGGGTGCCCGCCTTCCTGGAGACCTCCGCGCCCCGCAACCT
CCCCTTCTACGAGCGGCTCGGCTTCACCGTCACCGCCGACGTCGAGGTGCCCGAAGGACCGCGCACCTGG
TGCATGACCCGCAAGCCCGGTGCCTGACGCCCGCCCCACGACCCGCAGCGCCCGACCGAAAGGAGCGCAC
GACCCCATGCATCGGTACCTTTAAGACCAATGACTTACAAGGCAGCTGTAGATCTTAGCCACTTTTTAAA
AGAAAAGGGGGGACTGGAAGGGCTAATTCACTCCCAACGAAGACAAGATCTGCTTTTTGCTTGTACTGGG
TCTCTCTGGTTAGACCAGATCTGAGCCTGGGAGCTCTCTGGCTAACTAGGGAACCCACTGCTTAAGCCTC
AATAAAGCTTGCCTTGAGTGCTTCAAGTAGTGTGTGCCCGTCTGTTGTGTGACTCTGGTAACTAGAGATC
CCTCAGACCCTTTTAGTCAGTGTGGAAAATCTCTAGCAGTAGTAGTTCATGTCATCTTATTATTCAGTAT
TTATAACTTGCAAAGAAATGAATATCAGAGAGTGAGAGGAACTTGTTTATTGCAGCTTATAATGGTTACA
AATAAAGCAATAGCATCACAAATTTCACAAATAAAGCATTTTTTTCACTGCATTCTAGTTGTGGTTTGTC
CAAACTCATCAATGTATCTTATCATGTCTGGCTCTAGCTATCCCGCCCCTAACTCCGCCCATCCCGCCCC
TAACTCCGCCCAGTTCCGCCCATTCTCCGCCCCATGGCTGACTAATTTTTTTTATTTATGCAGAGGCCGA
GGCCGCCTCGGCCTCTGAGCTATTCCAGAAGTAGTGAGGAGGCTTTTTTGGAGGCCTAGGGACGTACCCA
ATTCGCCCTATAGTGAGTCGTATTACGCGCGCTCACTGGCCGTCGTTTTACAACGTCGTGACTGGGAAAA
CCCTGGCGTTACCCAACTTAATCGCCTTGCAGCACATCCCCCTTTCGCCAGCTGGCGTAATAGCGAAGAG
GCCCGCACCGATCGCCCTTCCCAACAGTTGCGCAGCCTGAATGGCGAATGGG
[124 nt withheld, positions 7193-7316]
C
[91 nt withheld, positions 7318-7408]
A
[49 nt withheld, positions 7410-7458]
CCTTTGACGTTGGAGTCCACGTTCTTT
[37 nt withheld, positions 7486-7522]
ACCCTATCTCGGTCTATTCTTTTGATTTATAAGGGATTTTGCCGATTTCGGCCTATTGGTTAAAAAATGA
GCTGATTTAACAAAAATTTAACGCGAATTTTAACAAAATATTAACGCTTACAATTTAGGTGGCACTTTTC
GGGGAAATGTGCGCGGAACCCCTATTTGTTTATTTTTCTAAATACATTCAAATATGTATCCGCTCATGAG
ACAATAACCCTGATAAATGCTTCAATAATATTGAAAAAGGAAGAGTATGAGTATTCAACATTTCCGTGTC
GCCCTTATTCCCTTTTTTGCGGCATTTTGCCTTCCTGTTTTTGCTCACCCAGAAACGCTGGTGAAAGTAA
AAGATGCTGAAGATCAGTTGGGTGCACGAGTGGGTTACATCGAACTGGATCTCAACAGCGGTAAGATCCT
TGAGAGTTTTCGCCCCGAAGAACGTTTTCCAATGATGAGCACTTTTAAAGTTCTGCTATGTGGCGCGGTA
TTATCCCGTATTGACGCCGGGCAAGAGCAACTCGGTCGCCGCATACACTATTCTCAGAATGACTTGGTTG
AGTACTCACCAGTCACAGAAAAGCATCTTACGGATGGCATGACAGTAAGAGAATTATGCAGTGCTGCCAT
AACCATGAGTGATAACACTGCGGCCAACTTACTTCTGACAACGATCGGAGGACCGAAGGAGCTAACCGCT
TTTTTGCACAACATGGGGGATCATGTAACTCGCCTTGATCGTTGGGAACCGGAGCTGAATGAAGCCATAC
CAAACGACGAGCGTGACACCACGATGCCTGTAGCAATGGCAACAACGTTGCGCAAACTATTAACTGGCGA
ACTACTTACTCTAGCTTCCCGGCAACAATTAATAGACTGGATGGAGGCGGATAAAGTTGCAGGACCACTT
CTGCGCTCGGCCCTTCCGGCTGGCTGGTTTATTGCTGATAAATCTGGAGCCGGTGAGCGTGGGTCTCGCG
GTATCATTGCAGCACTGGGGCCAGATGGTAAGCCCTCCCGTATCGTAGTTATCTACACGACGGGGAGTCA
GGCAACTATGGATGAACGAAATAGACAGATCGCTGAGATAGGTGCCTCACTGATTAAGCATTGGTAACTG
TCAGACCAAGTTTACTCATATATACTTTAGATTGATTTAAAACTTCATTTTTAATTTAAAAGGATCTAGG
TGAAGATCCTTTTTGATAATCTCATGACCAAAATCCCTTAACGTGAGTTTTCGTTCCACTGAGCGTCAGA
CCCCGTAGAAAAGATCAAAGGATCTTCTTGAGATCCTTTTTTTCTGCGCGTAATCTGCTGCTTGCAAACA
AAAAAACCACCGCTACCAGCGGTGGTTTGTTTGCCGGATCAAGAGCTACCAACTCTTTTTCCGAAGGTAA
CTGG
