>Addgene plasmid #163446 | pLJC2-GPT1-3xFLAG | depositor partial sequence | sequence record 317236 | insert
ATGGCGAGCAGCACAGGAGATCGAAGTCAGGCAGTTCGACACGGTTTGCGCGCCAAAGTTTTGACGCTGG
ATGGCATGAATCCGAGGGTGCGCCGCGTGGAATATGCAGTGCGAGGACCCATTGTGCAGAGAGCTCTTGA
ACTTGAGCAGGAGCTGCGCCAGGGGGTGAAAAAGCCGTTTACTGAGGTTATACGGGCGAACATCGGAGAC
GCTCAAGCGATGGGCCAACGACCCATTACATTTCTTCGGCAGGTGTTGGCGCTTTGCGTAAATCCGGATT
TGTTGTCTTCCCCCAATTTCCCTGATGATGCGAAAAAGAGGGCCGAGAGAATCCTCCAAGCATGCGGTGG
GCATTCACTTGGCGCATACTCTGTCTCCAGTGGAATACAACTGATTCGCGAAGACGTTGCCCGCTACATA
GAGCGCCGCGACGGAGGGATCCCTGCTGATCCGAATAACGTTTTCTTGAGTACCGGAGCTAGCGATGCTA
TTGTAACTGTACTTAAATTGTTGGTGGCCGGTGAGGGACACACGAGAACGGGAGTTCTGATCCCGATCCC
CCAATATCCTCTTTATAGCGCGACGTTGGCTGAGCTCGGTGCGGTGCAAGTAGACTATTATTTGGACGAG
GAACGAGCCTGGGCCTTGGATGTGGCAGAGCTCCATCGGGCCTTGGGGCAAGCCCGAGATCATTGTCGCC
CCAGAGCCCTTTGCGTGATCAATCCAGGTAACCCGACCGGTCAGGTACAGACTAGGGAGTGTATTGAGGC
AGTAATCAGGTTTGCTTTTGAGGAGCGCCTGTTTTTGCTTGCGGATGAGGTTTATCAAGATAATGTGTAC
GCGGCTGGATCACAGTTTCACAGTTTTAAAAAGGTACTTATGGAGATGGGTCCACCTTACGCGGGTCAAC
AAGAGCTTGCCAGTTTTCACAGCACGTCTAAAGGATATATGGGTGAATGTGGATTCAGAGGGGGATATGT
TGAAGTTGTAAACATGGATGCCGCAGTGCAACAACAGATGTTGAAACTGATGAGTGTTCGGCTGTGCCCA
CCCGTACCAGGTCAAGCGCTTCTGGACTTGGTCGTTTCCCCCCCTGCACCCACAGACCCTAGCTTCGCAC
AATTCCAAGCCGAAAAACAAGCTGTCCTCGCGGAACTGGCAGCGAAGGCAAAGCTCACAGAACAGGTATT
CAACGAGGCCCCAGGCATCAGTTGTAATCCTGTGCAAGGCGCAATGTACTCTTTCCCGAGGGTCCAGCTC
CCCCCTAGAGCTGTGGAACGAGCGCAGGAGCTCGGCTTGGCACCCGACATGTTCTTCTGTTTGCGGCTTC
TGGAGGAGACGGGTATTTGCGTTGTACCAGGGAGCGGCTTTGGGCAACGAGAAGGGACGTATCATTTTCG
CATGACAATACTCCCGCCGCTCGAAAAACTCAGACTCCTTTTGGAGAAGCTGTCTCGGTTCCATGCTAAA
TTCACGTTGGAATACTCCGGAGGCAGCGCGGCCGCAGGCGACTACAAAGACCATGACGGTGATTATAAAG
ATCATGACATTGATTACAAGGATGACGATGACAAGTAATAA
